Addgene plasmid #78120: pcDNA3_erGAP2
Purpose: Low affinity fluorescent calcium indicator of the GAP (GFP-Aequorin Protein) family targeted to the endoplasmic reticulum
Depositing lab: Teresa Alonso & Javier García-Sancho. Depositing organization: Universidad de Valladolid.
Backbone
  Vector backbone: pcDNA3
  Backbone size w/o insert (bp): 5397
  Total vector size (bp): 6818
  Vector type: Mammalian Expression
  Selectable markers: Neomycin (select with G418)
Growth in bacteria
  Bacterial resistance: Ampicillin, 100 μg/mL
  Growth temperature: 37°C
  Growth strain: DH5alpha
  Copy number: High Copy
Gene/Insert
  Gene/Insert name: erGAP2 (alt name: Endoplasmic reticulum targeted GAP2)
  Species: Synthetic
  Insert size (bp): 1421
  Mutation: D24N/D119A in aequorin moiety
  Promoter: CMV
  Tag / fusion protein: calreticulin signal peptide (N terminal on backbone); KDEL (C terminal on backbone)
  Cloning method: Restriction Enzyme; 5′ cloning site Hind III (unknown if destroyed); 3′ cloning site EcoRI (unknown if destroyed)
  Sequencing primers: 5′ T7; 3′ Sp6
Terms and licenses: Academic/Nonprofit Terms; Industry Terms: Not Available to Industry
How to cite: pcDNA3_erGAP2 was a gift from Teresa Alonso & Javier García-Sancho (Addgene plasmid # 78120 ; http://n2t.net/addgene:78120 ; RRID:Addgene_78120)
