[The description below was written by a language model from this plasmid's Addgene catalogue record and pLannotate feature annotations shown in this document.]
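Description:
pcDNA3_erGAP2 is a mammalian expression plasmid built on the pcDNA3 backbone that encodes erGAP2, a synthetic, genetically encoded fluorescent calcium indicator of the GAP (GFP-Aequorin Protein) family directed to the endoplasmic reticulum. The plasmid is about 6.8 kb (the catalogue lists 6818 bp and the depositor sequence 6825 bp). It is maintained in E. coli at high copy through a ColE1/pUC-type origin with ampicillin selection via β-lactamase, and it also carries an f1 origin. For stable mammalian lines, an SV40 early promoter drives the neomycin phosphotransferase gene, followed by an SV40 polyadenylation signal, allowing G418 selection.

The roughly 1.4 kb insert was cloned between HindIII and EcoRI, downstream of the CMV immediate-early enhancer and promoter and upstream of the bovine growth hormone polyadenylation signal. T7 and SP6 promoters flank the insert and serve as sequencing primer sites. The annotated open reading frame consists of an Aequorea victoria GFP variant followed by aequorin, so that calcium binding to the aequorin moiety is reported through the fluorescence of the fused GFP. The aequorin portion carries the D24N and D119A substitutions, and the record describes the resulting sensor as low affinity, which suits the high calcium concentrations found in the ER lumen. An N-terminal calreticulin signal peptide directs the protein into the secretory pathway and a C-terminal KDEL motif retains it in the ER. These short targeting sequences are listed in the catalogue but are not separately annotated in the feature table. The construct is intended for transient or stable expression in mammalian cells to monitor ER calcium levels and dynamics.
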