Features (pLannotate 1.2.2; 22 found; start..end, strand, type, name):
     36..80      -  misc_feature   bom (fragment): basis of mobility region from pBR322
    235..614     +  enhancer       CMV enhancer: human cytomegalovirus immediate early enhancer
    615..818     +  promoter       CMV promoter: human cytomegalovirus (CMV) immediate early promoter
    814..847     +  LTR            5' LTR (truncated) (fragment): truncated 5' long terminal repeat (LTR) from HIV-1
    863..881     +  promoter       T7 promoter: promoter for bacteriophage T7 RNA polymerase
    970..1680    +  CDS            &alpha;GFP: &alpha;GFP is a basic (constitutively fluorescent) long stokes shift fluorescent protein published in 1996, derived from Aequorea victoria.
   1738..2301    +  CDS            AEQ2_AEQVI: Experimental evidence at protein level: Swiss-Prot protein existence level 1. Ca(2+)-dependent bioluminescence photoprotein. Displays an emission peak at 470 nm (blue light). Trace amounts of calcium ion trigger the intramolecular oxidation of the chromophore, coelenterazine into coelenteramide and CO(2) with the concomitant emission of light. From Aequorea victoria (Water jellyfish) (Mesonema victoria).
   2377..2395    -  promoter       SP6 promoter: promoter for bacteriophage SP6 RNA polymerase
   2421..2645    +  polyA_signal   bGH poly(A) signal: bovine growth hormone polyadenylation signal
   2649..2670    +  promoter       SV40 promoter (fragment): SV40 enhancer and early promoter
   2691..3119    +  rep_origin     f1 ori (sequence partly withheld): f1 bacteriophage origin of replication; arrow indicates direction of (+) strand synthesis
   3133..3463    +  promoter       SV40 promoter: SV40 enhancer and early promoter
   3530..4321    +  CDS            neo: KKA2_KLEPN - Also known as kan, nptII. Experimental evidence at protein level: Swiss-Prot protein existence level 1. Resistance to kanamycin, neomycin, paromomycin, ribostamycin, butirosin and gentamicin B. From Klebsiella pneumoniae.
   4345..4503    +  CDS            ble (fragment): BLE_KLEPN - Experimental evidence at protein level: Swiss-Prot protein existence level 1. Binding protein with a strong affinity to the bleomycin family of antibiotics. Binds to CL990; an antimitotic-antibiotic compound. From Klebsiella pneumoniae.
   4498..4619    +  polyA_signal   SV40 poly(A) signal: SV40 polyadenylation signal
   4692..4708    -  protein_bind   lac operator: The lac repressor binds to the lac operator to inhibit transcription in E. coli. This inhibition can be relieved by adding lactose or isopropyl-β-D-thiogalactopyranoside (IPTG). lac repressor encoded by lacI
   4716..4746    -  promoter       lac promoter: promoter for the E. coli lac operon
   4761..4782    -  protein_bind   CAP binding site: CAP binding activates transcription in the presence of cAMP. E. coli catabolite activator protein
   4795..4887    -  CDS            lacI (fragment): lac repressor; lacI; The lac repressor binds to the lac operator to inhibit transcription in E. coli. This inhibition can be relieved by adding lactose or isopropyl-β-D-thiogalactopyranoside (IPTG).
   5070..5658    -  rep_origin     ori: high-copy-number ColE1/pMB1/pBR322/pUC origin of replication
   5829..6689    -  CDS            AmpR: β-lactamase; bla; confers resistance to ampicillin, carbenicillin, and related antibiotics
   6690..6794    -  promoter       AmpR promoter: bla
>Addgene plasmid #78120 | pcDNA3_erGAP2 | depositor full sequence | sequence record 153381 | pcDNA3_erGAP2 sequence 6825 bps
GACGGATCGGGAGATCTCCCGATCCCCTATGGTCGACTCTCAGTACAATCTGCTCTGATGCCGCATAGTT
AAGCCAGTATCTGCTCCCTGCTTGTGTGTTGGAGGTCGCTGAGTAGTGCGCGAGCAAAATTTAAGCTACA
ACAAGGCAAGGCTTGACCGACAATTGCATGAAGAATCTGCTTAGGGTTAGGCGTTTTGCGCTGCTTCGCG
ATGTACGGGCCAGATATACGCGTTGACATTGATTATTGACTAGTTATTAATAGTAATCAATTACGGGGTC
ATTAGTTCATAGCCCATATATGGAGTTCCGCGTTACATAACTTACGGTAAATGGCCCGCCTGGCTGACCG
CCCAACGACCCCCGCCCATTGACGTCAATAATGACGTATGTTCCCATAGTAACGCCAATAGGGACTTTCC
ATTGACGTCAATGGGTGGACTATTTACGGTAAACTGCCCACTTGGCAGTACATCAAGTGTATCATATGCC
AAGTACGCCCCCTATTGACGTCAATGACGGTAAATGGCCCGCCTGGCATTATGCCCAGTACATGACCTTA
TGGGACTTTCCTACTTGGCAGTACATCTACGTATTAGTCATCGCTATTACCATGGTGATGCGGTTTTGGC
AGTACATCAATGGGCGTGGATAGCGGTTTGACTCACGGGGATTTCCAAGTCTCCACCCCATTGACGTCAA
TGGGAGTTTGTTTTGGCACCAAAATCAACGGGACTTTCCAAAATGTCGTAACAACTCCGCCCCATTGACG
CAAATGGGCGGTAGGCGTGTACGGTGGGAGGTCTATATAAGCAGAGCTCTCTGGCTAACTAGAGAACCCA
CTGCTTACTGGCTTATCGAAATTAATACGACTCACTATAGGGAGACCCAAGCTCCAAAGCTTCGCCACCA
TGCTGCTGAGCGTGCCCCTGCTGCTGGGCCTGCTGGGCCTGGCCGTGGCCAACGATGCTAGCAAAGGAGA
AGAACTTTTCACTGGAGTTGTCCCAATTCTTGTTGAATTAGATGGTGATGTTAATGGGCACAAATTTTCT
GTCAGTGGAGAGGGTGAAGGTGATGCTACATACGGAAAACTTACCCTTAAATTTATTTGCACTACTGGAA
AACTACCTGTTCCATGGCCAACACTTGTCACTACTTTCTCTTATGGTGTTCAATGCTTTTCCCGTTATCC
GGATCATATGAAACGGCATGACTTTTTCAAGAGTGCCATGCCCGAAGGTTATGTACAGGAACGCACTATA
TCTTTCAAAGATGACGGGAACTACAAGACGCGTGCTGAAGTCAAGTTTGAAGGTGATACCCTTGTTAATC
GTATCGAGTTAAAAGGTATTGATTTTAAAGAAGATGGAAACATTCTCGGACACAAACTCGAGTACAACTA
TAACTCACACAATGTATACATCACGGCAGACAAACAAAAGAATGGAATCAAAGCTAACTTCAAAATTCGC
CACAACATTGAAGATGGATCCGTTCAACTAGCAGACCATTATCAACAAAATACTCCAATTGGCGATGGCC
CTGTCCTTTTACCAGACAACCATTACCTGTCGACACAATCTGCCCTTTCGAAAGATCCCAACGAAAAGCG
TGACCACATGGTCCTTCTTGAGTTTGTAACTGCTGCTGGGATTACACATGGCATGGATGAGCTCTACAAA
CCGGGTACAGCGACCCCAGCAACCACGCCGACCACTGCACCGACCGCGGGTACCGGTAAACTTACATCAG
ACTTCGACAACCCAAGATGGATTGGACGACACAAGCATATGTTCAATTTCCTTAATGTCAACCACAATGG
AAAAATCTCTCTTGACGAGATGGTCTACAAGGCATCTGATATTGTCATCAATAACCTTGGAGCAACACCT
GAGCAAGCCAAACGACACAAAGATGCTGTAGAAGCCTTCTTCGGAGGAGCTGGAATGAAATATGGTGTGG
AAACTGATTGGCCTGCATATATTGAAGGATGGAAAAAATTGGCTACTGATGAATTGGAGAAATACGCCAA
AAACGAACCAACGCTCATCCGTATATGGGGTGATGCTTTGTTTGATATCGTTGACAAAGCCCAAAATGGA
GCCATTACACTGGATGAATGGAAAGCATACACCAAAGCTGCTGGTATCATCCAATCATCAGAAGATTGCG
AGGAAACATTCAGAGTGTGCGATATTGATGAAAGTGGACAACTCGATGTTGATGAGATGACAAGACAACA
TTTAGGATTTTGGTACACCATGGATCCTGCTTGCGAAAAGCTCTACGGTGGAGCTGTCCCCAAGGATGAG
CTGTAAGAATTCTGCAGATATCCATCACACTGGCGGCCGCTCGAGCATGCATCTAGAGGGCCCTATTCTA
TAGTGTCACCTAAATGCTAGAGCTCGCTGATCAGCCTCGACTGTGCCTTCTAGTTGCCAGCCATCTGTTG
TTTGCCCCTCCCCCGTGCCTTCCTTGACCCTGGAAGGTGCCACTCCCACTGTCCTTTCCTAATAAAATGA
GGAAATTGCATCGCATTGTCTGAGTAGGTGTCATTCTATTCTGGGGGGTGGGGTGGGGCAGGACAGCAAG
GGGGAGGATTGGGAAGACAATAGCAGGCATGCTGGGGATGCGGTGGGCTCTATGGCTTCTGAGGCGGAAA
GAACCAGCTGGGGCTCTAGGGGGTATCCCC
[124 nt withheld, positions 2691-2814]
C
[32 nt withheld, positions 2816-2847]
CA
[57 nt withheld, positions 2850-2906]
A
[49 nt withheld, positions 2908-2956]
CCTTTGACGTTGGAGTCCACGTTCTTT
[37 nt withheld, positions 2984-3020]
ACCCTATCTCGGTCTATTCTTTTGATTTATAAGGGATTTTGGGGATTTCGGCCTATTGGTTAAAAAATGA
GCTGATTTAACAAAAATTTAACGCGAATTAATTCTGTGGAATGTGTGTCAGTTAGGGTGTGGAAAGTCCC
CAGGCTCCCCAGGCAGGCAGAAGTATGCAAAGCATGCATCTCAATTAGTCAGCAACCAGGTGTGGAAAGT
CCCCAGGCTCCCCAGCAGGCAGAAGTATGCAAAGCATGCATCTCAATTAGTCAGCAACCATAGTCCCGCC
CCTAACTCCGCCCATCCCGCCCCTAACTCCGCCCAGTTCCGCCCATTCTCCGCCCCATGGCTGACTAATT
TTTTTTATTTATGCAGAGGCCGAGGCCGCCTCTGCCTCTGAGCTATTCCAGAAGTAGTGAGGAGGCTTTT
TTGGAGGCCTAGGCTTTTGCAAAAAGCTCCCGGGAGCTTGTATATCCATTTTCGGATCTGATCAAGAGAC
AGGATGAGGATCGTTTCGCATGATTGAACAAGATGGATTGCACGCAGGTTCTCCGGCCGCTTGGGTGGAG
AGGCTATTCGGCTATGACTGGGCACAACAGACAATCGGCTGCTCTGATGCCGCCGTGTTCCGGCTGTCAG
CGCAGGGGCGCCCGGTTCTTTTTGTCAAGACCGACCTGTCCGGTGCCCTGAATGAACTGCAGGACGAGGC
AGCGCGGCTATCGTGGCTGGCCACGACGGGCGTTCCTTGCGCAGCTGTGCTCGACGTTGTCACTGAAGCG
GGAAGGGACTGGCTGCTATTGGGCGAAGTGCCGGGGCAGGATCTCCTGTCATCTCACCTTGCTCCTGCCG
AGAAAGTATCCATCATGGCTGATGCAATGCGGCGGCTGCATACGCTTGATCCGGCTACCTGCCCATTCGA
CCACCAAGCGAAACATCGCATCGAGCGAGCACGTACTCGGATGGAAGCCGGTCTTGTCGATCAGGATGAT
CTGGACGAAGAGCATCAGGGGCTCGCGCCAGCCGAACTGTTCGCCAGGCTCAAGGCGCGCATGCCCGACG
GCGAGGATCTCGTCGTGACCCATGGCGATGCCTGCTTGCCGAATATCATGGTGGAAAATGGCCGCTTTTC
TGGATTCATCGACTGTGGCCGGCTGGGTGTGGCGGACCGCTATCAGGACATAGCGTTGGCTACCCGTGAT
ATTGCTGAAGAGCTTGGCGGCGAATGGGCTGACCGCTTCCTCGTGCTTTACGGTATCGCCGCTCCCGATT
CGCAGCGCATCGCCTTCTATCGCCTTCTTGACGAGTTCTTCTGAGCGGGACTCTGGGGTTCGAAATGACC
GACCAAGCGACGCCCAACCTGCCATCACGAGATTTCGATTCCACCGCCGCCTTCTATGAAAGGTTGGGCT
TCGGAATCGTTTTCCGGGACGCCGGCTGGATGATCCTCCAGCGCGGGGATCTCATGCTGGAGTTCTTCGC
CCACCCCAACTTGTTTATTGCAGCTTATAATGGTTACAAATAAAGCAATAGCATCACAAATTTCACAAAT
AAAGCATTTTTTTCACTGCATTCTAGTTGTGGTTTGTCCAAACTCATCAATGTATCTTATCATGTCTGTA
TACCGTCGACCTCTAGCTAGAGCTTGGCGTAATCATGGTCATAGCTGTTTCCTGTGTGAAATTGTTATCC
GCTCACAATTCCACACAACATACGAGCCGGAAGCATAAAGTGTAAAGCCTGGGGTGCCTAATGAGTGAGC
TAACTCACATTAATTGCGTTGCGCTCACTGCCCGCTTTCCAGTCGGGAAACCTGTCGTGCCAGCTGCATT
AATGAATCGGCCAACGCGCGGGGAGAGGCGGTTTGCGTATTGGGCGCTCTTCCGCTTCCTCGCTCACTGA
CTCGCTGCGCTCGGTCGTTCGGCTGCGGCGAGCGGTATCAGCTCACTCAAAGGCGGTAATACGGTTATCC
ACAGAATCAGGGGATAACGCAGGAAAGAACATGTGAGCAAAAGGCCAGCAAAAGGCCAGGAACCGTAAAA
AGGCCGCGTTGCTGGCGTTTTTCCATAGGCTCCGCCCCCCTGACGAGCATCACAAAAATCGACGCTCAAG
TCAGAGGTGGCGAAACCCGACAGGACTATAAAGATACCAGGCGTTTCCCCCTGGAAGCTCCCTCGTGCGC
TCTCCTGTTCCGACCCTGCCGCTTACCGGATACCTGTCCGCCTTTCTCCCTTCGGGAAGCGTGGCGCTTT
CTCAATGCTCACGCTGTAGGTATCTCAGTTCGGTGTAGGTCGTTCGCTCCAAGCTGGGCTGTGTGCACGA
ACCCCCCGTTCAGCCCGACCGCTGCGCCTTATCCGGTAACTATCGTCTTGAGTCCAACCCGGTAAGACAC
GACTTATCGCCACTGGCAGCAGCCACTGGTAACAGGATTAGCAGAGCGAGGTATGTAGGCGGTGCTACAG
AGTTCTTGAAGTGGTGGCCTAACTACGGCTACACTAGAAGGACAGTATTTGGTATCTGCGCTCTGCTGAA
GCCAGTTACCTTCGGAAAAAGAGTTGGTAGCTCTTGATCCGGCAAACAAACCACCGCTGGTAGCGGTGGT
TTTTTTGTTTGCAAGCAGCAGATTACGCGCAGAAAAAAAGGATCTCAAGAAGATCCTTTGATCTTTTCTA
CGGGGTCTGACGCTCAGTGGAACGAAAACTCACGTTAAGGGATTTTGGTCATGAGATTATCAAAAAGGAT
CTTCACCTAGATCCTTTTAAATTAAAAATGAAGTTTTAAATCAATCTAAAGTATATATGAGTAAACTTGG
TCTGACAGTTACCAATGCTTAATCAGTGAGGCACCTATCTCAGCGATCTGTCTATTTCGTTCATCCATAG
TTGCCTGACTCCCCGTCGTGTAGATAACTACGATACGGGAGGGCTTACCATCTGGCCCCAGTGCTGCAAT
GATACCGCGAGACCCACGCTCACCGGCTCCAGATTTATCAGCAATAAACCAGCCAGCCGGAAGGGCCGAG
CGCAGAAGTGGTCCTGCAACTTTATCCGCCTCCATCCAGTCTATTAATTGTTGCCGGGAAGCTAGAGTAA
GTAGTTCGCCAGTTAATAGTTTGCGCAACGTTGTTGCCATTGCTACAGGCATCGTGGTGTCACGCTCGTC
GTTTGGTATGGCTTCATTCAGCTCCGGTTCCCAACGATCAAGGCGAGTTACATGATCCCCCATGTTGTGC
AAAAAAGCGGTTAGCTCCTTCGGTCCTCCGATCGTTGTCAGAAGTAAGTTGGCCGCAGTGTTATCACTCA
TGGTTATGGCAGCACTGCATAATTCTCTTACTGTCATGCCATCCGTAAGATGCTTTTCTGTGACTGGTGA
GTACTCAACCAAGTCATTCTGAGAATAGTGTATGCGGCGACCGAGTTGCTCTTGCCCGGCGTCAATACGG
GATAATACCGCGCCACATAGCAGAACTTTAAAAGTGCTCATCATTGGAAAACGTTCTTCGGGGCGAAAAC
TCTCAAGGATCTTACCGCTGTTGAGATCCAGTTCGATGTAACCCACTCGTGCACCCAACTGATCTTCAGC
ATCTTTTACTTTCACCAGCGTTTCTGGGTGAGCAAAAACAGGAAGGCAAAATGCCGCAAAAAAGGGAATA
AGGGCGACACGGAAATGTTGAATACTCATACTCTTCCTTTTTCAATATTATTGAAGCATTTATCAGGGTT
ATTGTCTCATGAGCGGATACATATTTGAATGTATTTAGAAAAATAAACAAATAGGGGTTCCGCGCACATT
TCCCCGAAAAGTGCCACCTGACGTC
