>Addgene plasmid #78120 | pcDNA3_erGAP2 | addgene partial sequence | sequence record 153379 | CMV-F 5'-CGCAAATGGGCGGTAGGCGTG-3'
ACTAGAGAACCCACTGCTTACTGGCTTATCGAAATTAATACGACTCACTATAGGGAGACCCAAGCTCCAA
AGCTTCGCCACCATGCTGCTGAGCGTGCCCCTGCTGCTGGGCCTGCTGGGCCTGGCCGTGGCCAACGATG
CTAGCAAAGGAGAAGAACTTTTCACTGGAGTTGTCCCAATTCTTGTTGAATTAGATGGTGATGTTAATGG
GCACAAATTTTCTGTCAGTGGAGAGGGTGAAGGTGATGCTACATACGGAAAACTTACCCTTAAATTTATT
TGCACTACTGGAAAACTACCTGTTCCATGGCCAACACTTGTCACTACTTTCTCTTATGGTGTTCAATGCT
TTTCCCGTTATCCGGATCATATGAAACGGCATGACTTTTTCAAGAGTGCCATGCCCGAAGGTTATGTACA
GGAACGCACTATATCTTTCAAAGATGACGGGAACTACAAGACGCGTGCTGAAGTCAAGTTTGAAGGTGAT
ACCCTTGTTAATCGTATCGAGTTAAAAGGTATTGATTTTAAAGAAGATGGAAACATTCTCGGACACAAAC
TCGAGTACAACTATAACTCACACAATGTATACATCACGGCAGACAAACAAAAGAATGGAATCAAAGCTAA
CTTCAAAATTCGCCACAACATTGAAGATGGATCCGTTCAACTAGCAGACCATTATCAACAAAATACTCCA
ATTGGCGATGGCCCTGTCCTTTTACCAGACAACCATTACCTGTCGACACAATCTGCCCTTTCGAAAGATC
CCAACGAAAAGCGTGACCACATGGTCCTTCTTGAGTTTGTAACTGCTGCTGGGATTACACATGGCATGGA
TGAGCTCTACAAACC
