>Addgene plasmid #78120 | pcDNA3_erGAP2 | addgene partial sequence | sequence record 153380 | BGH-rev 5'-TAGAAGGCACAGTCGAGG-3'
CTATAGAATAGGGCCCTCTAGATGCATGCTCGAGCGGCCGCCAGTGTGATGGATATCTGCAGAATTCTTA
CAGCTCATCCTTGGGGACAGCTCCACCGTAGAGCTTTTCGCAAGCAGGATCCATGGTGTACCAAAATCCT
AAATGTTGTCTTGTCATCTCATCAACATCGAGTTGTCCACTTTCATCAATATCGCACACTCTGAATGTTT
CCTCGCAATCTTCTGATGATTGGATGATACCAGCAGCTTTGGTGTATGCTTTCCATTCATCCAGTGTAAT
GGCTCCATTTTGGGCTTTGTCAACGATATCAAACAAAGCATCACCCCATATACGGATGAGCGTTGGTTCG
TTTTTGGCGTATTTCTCCAATTCATCAGTAGCCAATTTTTTCCATCCTTCAATATATGCAGGCCAATCAG
TTTCCACACCATATTTCATTCCAGCTCCTCCGAAGAAGGCTTCTACAGCATCTTTGTGTCGTTTGGCTTG
CTCAGGTGTTGCTCCAAGGTTATTGATGACAATATCAGATGCCTTGTAGACCATCTCGTCAAGAGAGATT
TTTCCATTGTGGTTGACATTAAGGAAATTGAACATATGCTTGTGTCGTCCAATCCATCTTGGGTTGTCGA
AGTCTGATGTAAGTTTACCGGTACCCGCGGTCGGTGCAGTGGTCGGCGTGGTTGCTGGGGTCGCTGTACC
CGGTTTGTAGAGCTCATCCATGCCATGTGTAATCCCAGCAGCAGTTACAAACTCAAGAAGGACCATGTGG
TCACGCTTTTCGTTGGGATCTTTCGAAAGGGCAGATTGTGTCGACAGGTAATGGTTGTCTGGTAAAAGGA
CAGGGCCATCGCCAATTGGAGTATTTTGTTGATAATGGTCTGCTAGTTGAACGGATCCATCTTCAATGTT
GTGGCGAATTTTGAAGTTAGCTTTGATTC
